>Addgene plasmid #17765 | CJ26 (miR-1003 3'ssAG->GA) | addgene partial sequence | sequence record 23693 | 17765 with MT-Forward
CTCTGTTAAGCCGATAGCGTGCGGAAATCGAAAAGACCGAGCGTGAACGACTGCAACAGCAGGAACGCGA
GGATGAGATGCGCGAACTGGCCCTCAAGCTGCGCAGAAGGTGGGTATCTGGATGTGGTTGGCTCTGGCGG
TCCTCTCACATTTACATATTCACGACGCCGTGAGCTGCGTCACAAATATGGAACGCCCTCGAGTGGAAAG
CTCTCGGACAGCGATGCCGAATCTGTGGCATCGGAAAGCCAGCTGGCAAAGTCGTCGACGCGTCGCAGTC
GCAGCAGATCGGAGAGTCGTAGGCGGTCGCCACCGCCGGAAACACAGCACAGCAGACGGAGCAGCAGCCG
AACGGAAAGGAGGAGACGCACAAGGACGGCGGCCGCTCGAGTCTAGAGGGCCCTTCGAAGGTAAGCCTAT
CCCTAACCCTCTCCTCGGTCTCGATTCTACGCGTACCGGTCATCATCACCATCACCATTGAGTTTAAACC
CGCTGATCAGCCTCGACTGTGCCTTCTAAGATCCAGACATGATAAGATACATTGATGAGTTTGGACAAAC
CACAACTAGAATGCAGTGAAAAAAATGCTTTATTTGTGAAATTTGTGATGCTATTGCTTTATTTGTAACC
ATTATAAGCTGCAATAAACAAGTTCTAGAGTCGGTGGGCCTCGGGGGCGGGTGCGGGGTCGGCGGGGCCG
CCCCGGGTGGCTTCGGTCGGAGCCATGGGGTCGTGCGCTCCTTTCGGTCGGGCGCTGCGGGTCGTGGGGC
GGGCGTCAGGCACCGGGCTTGCGGGTCATGCACCAGGTGCGCGGTCCTTCGGGCACCTCGACGTCGGCGG
TGACGGTGAANCCGACCGTCTAAANGGAGTGCGGCCGAGTTCAGAGCGGACCGNGGTCGCGCTCATCGGA
G
