[The description below was written by a language model from this plasmid's Addgene catalogue record.]
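Description:
CJ26 (miR-1003 3'ssAG->GA) is an insect cell expression plasmid built on the pMT-puro backbone, in which the Drosophila metallothionein gene promoter drives transcription of the insert. This promoter is metal-inducible, so expression in cultured fly cells can be switched on by adding a metal salt such as copper. The plasmid is propagated in E. coli under ampicillin selection, and it carries a puromycin marker for selecting transfected insect cells. The record does not provide a feature table, so the origin of replication, polyadenylation signal and other backbone elements are not documented here, and copy number is listed as unknown.

The payload is a roughly 390 bp Drosophila melanogaster minigene for dme-miR-1003, cloned between SpeI and NotI sites downstream of the promoter. miR-1003 derives from a short intron whose sequence forms the microRNA precursor hairpin, the class of intronic precursor that the associated study describes as bypassing Drosha processing. In this variant, site-directed mutagenesis changed the AG dinucleotide at the 3' splice site to GA, altering the conserved splice acceptor. Because this class of precursor is expected to depend on splicing rather than Drosha cleavage for its release from the host transcript, the mutant would serve as a splicing-defective version, presumably for comparison with a wild-type minigene to test whether intron excision is needed for production of the mature microRNA. The record itself states only that the change is a splice site mutation and does not describe the experimental outcome.
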