Addgene plasmid #17765: CJ26 (miR-1003 3'ssAG->GA)
Depositing lab: David Bartel. Depositing organization: Whitehead Institute for Biomedical Research. Publication: Intronic microRNA precursors that bypass Drosha processing. Ruby JG, Jan CH, Bartel DP. Nature. 2007 Jul 5. 448(7149):83-6. 10.1038/nature05983 PubMed 17589500.
Backbone
  Vector backbone: pMT-puro
  Backbone manufacturer: David Sabatini Lab
  Vector type: Insect Expression ; Drosophila metallothionein gene promoter drives expression
  Selectable markers: Puromycin
Growth in bacteria
  Bacterial resistance: Ampicillin, 100 μg/mL
  Growth temperature: 37°C
  Growth strain: DH5alpha
  Copy number: Unknown
Gene/Insert
  Gene/Insert name: dme-miR-1003 minigene 3'ssAG->GA (alt name: miR-1003)
  Species: D. melanogaster (fly)
  Insert size (bp): 390
  Mutation: splice site mutation
  Cloning method: Restriction Enzyme; 5′ cloning site SpeI (unknown if destroyed); 3′ cloning site NotI (unknown if destroyed)
  Sequencing primers: 5′ MT forward
Terms and licenses: Academic/Nonprofit Terms; Industry Terms: Not Available to Industry
Depositor comments: Site-directed mutagenesis was used to make 3' splice site mutations with the indicated primers: CCTCTCACAT TTACATATTC ACGACGCCGT GAGCTGC and GCAGCTCACG GCGTCGTGAA TATGTAAATG TGAGAGG.
How to cite: CJ26 (miR-1003 3'ssAG->GA) was a gift from David Bartel (Addgene plasmid # 17765 ; http://n2t.net/addgene:17765 ; RRID:Addgene_17765)
